>Addgene plasmid #227550 | pEPDG1CB0002 | addgene full sequence | sequence record 455226 | Addgene NGS Result
TGTGAAGACAATGCCGAATTCGGATCCGGAGGTCAACATGGTGGAGCACGACACTCTGGTCTACTCCAAA
AATGTCAAAGATACAGTCTCAGAAGATCAAAGGGCTATTGAGACTTTTCAACAAAGGATAATTTCGGGAA
ACCTCCTCGGATTCCATTGCCCAGCTATCTGTCACTTCATCGAAAGGACAGTAGAAAAGGAAGGTGGCTC
CTACAAATGCCATCATTGCGATAAAGGAAAGGCTATCATTCAAGATCTCTCTGCCGACAGTGGTCCCAAA
GATGGACCCCCACCCACGAGGAGCATCGTGGAAAAAGAAGAGGTTCCAACCACGTCTACAAAGCAAGTGG
ATTGATGTGACATCTCCACTGACGTAAGGGATGACGCACAATCCCACTATCCTTCGCAAGACCCTTCCTC
TATATAAGGAAGTTCATTTCATTTGGAGAGGACACGCTCGAGTATAAGAGCTCATTTTTACAACAATTAC
CAACAACAACAAACAACAAACAACATTACAATTACATTTACAATTATCGATACAATGAATAACCTCATAA
AGATATCATTTTATGCAAATATTTCACTTGGATATTGCTTTCTTGTAGGCAAGATTGTCCCAAAAGGTGT
CCCAAGACTCCTTAGCATCCTCCCTGTTGTCATCATCTTCCTCTCTATCCCTCTCTCATTAACCTCTGTT
CACTGCATTGGAGGAGTTTCTTTCTTCATTTCATGGCTTGCAAACTTCAAACTCATCCTTTTTGCCTTCG
AAAAAGGCCCGCTTTCATCGCCTTCTATCTCACTTATGTGGTTCTTTGCAATGGCTTGTTTCCCAATCGA
TGTTACACGATCCAATAAAGGGTTTTCAAACCCGAAAACACCTAGCAAAAAGGTGTTTAGTTATGGTACA
AAGGGCGTACTTCTTACCCTTTTCCTTCGGGTTTATTATAATCATGGTGAGGTTATGAACCCAATGTTAG
CATGGTGCTTTTTAGGGTTCTCGGTTTACCTAATGCTCGAGCTCTTGGTCACACTCAGCTCAGGGATTGT
ACTATTGTTTCTCACGGTTGAGCTAGACCCTCAGTTTGATGAGCCTTATCTTTCCACGTCCCTGCAAGAC
TTTTGGGGACGAAGGTGGAACATTATGGTCAACCGGATCCTTCATCCGACCATTTACGACCCGATGCTGA
AACTATCAGATCGGGTCATTGGTCGGTTGTGGGCTCCGGTTCCAGCCATTTTGACCACCTTCGCAGTTTC
TGGGCTCATGCATGAGCTAATTTTCTTTTACTTCACCCGAGCTTGGCCTACTTGGGAGGTGATGCTTTTC
TTTTGTCTACATGGGGTTTGTTTGGTTATGGAGGTAATGTTTAAGAAACTTATTAACGTTAAATGGAGTC
TACCACGTCAATTAACAGCACCGTTAGTCGTCATATTCGTGTTGGCAACGTCCTATTGGCTGTTTCTCCC
CGAATTACTGAGGTGTAAAATGCTTGAAAGAGCGTTTCAAGAGTACGAGGCGGTTAGCAAGTTAGCAATG
TATGTTATTCGAAGCCCCCTAATAATTTCGAAGTATAACGGTTCGTAAGTCGACCGGCTGCTAACAAAGC
CCGAGCTTCTCTAGCTAGAGTCGATCGACAAGCTCGAGTTTCTCCATAATAATGTGTGAGTAGTTCCCAG
ATAAGGGAATTAGGGTTCCTATAGGGTTTCGCTCATGTGTTGAGCATATAAGAAACCCTTAGTATGTATT
TGTATTTGTAAAATACTTCTATCAATAAAATTTCTAATTCCTAAAACCAAAATCCAGTACTAAAATCCAG
ATCGCTGCAATTGTCTTCTGCACGAAGTGGTTTAAACTATCAGTGTTTGACAGGATATATTGGCGGGTAA
ACCTAAGAGAAAAGAGCGTTTATTAGAATAATCGGATATTTAAAAGGGCGTGAAAAGGTTTATCCGTTCG
TCCATTTGTATGTGCATGCCAACCACAGGGTTCCCCAGATCAGGCGCTGGCTGCTGAACCCCCAGCCGGA
ACTGACCCCACAAGGCCCTAGCGTTTGCAATGCACCAGGTCATCATTGACCCAGGCGTGTTCCACCAGGC
CGCTGCCTCGCAACTCTTCGCAGGCTTCGCCGACCTGCTCGCGCCACTTCTTCACGCGGGTGGAATCCGA
TCCGCACATGAGGCGGAAGGTTTCCAGCTTGAGCGGGTACGGCTCCCGGTGCGAGCTGAAATAGTCGAAC
ATCCGTCGGGCCGTCGGCGACAGCTTGCGGTACTTCTCCCATATGAATTTCGTGTAGTGGTCGCCAGCAA
ACAGCACGACGATTTCCTCGTCGATCAGGACCTGGCAACGGGACGTTTTCTTGCCACGGTCCAGGACGCG
GAAGCGGTGCAGCAGCGACACCGATTCCAGGTGCCCAACGCGGTCGGACGTGAAGCCCATCGCCGTCGCC
TGTAGGCGCGACAGGCATTCCTCGGCCTTCGTGTAATACCGGCCATTGATCGACCAGCCCAGGTCCTGGC
AAAGCTCGTAGAACGTGAAGGTGATCGGCTCGCCGATAGGGGTGCGCTTCGCGTACTCCAACACCTGCTG
CCACACCAGTTCGTCATCGTCGGCCCGCAGCTCGACGCCGGTGTAGGTGATCTTCACGTCCTTGTTGACG
TGGAAAATGACCTTGTTTTGCAGCGCCTCGCGCGGGATTTTCTTGTTGCGCGTGGTGAACAGGGCAGAGC
GGGCCGTGTCGTTTGGCATCGCTCGCATCGTGTCCGGCCACGGCGCAATATCGAACAAGGAAAGCTGCAT
TTCCTTGATCTGCTGCTTCGTGTGTTTCAGCAACGCGGCCTGCTTGGCCTCGCTGACCTGTTTTGCCAGG
TCCTCGCCGGCGGTTTTTCGCTTCTTGGTCGTCATAGTTCCTCGCGTGTCGATGGTCATCGACTTCGCCA
AACCTGCCGCCTCCTGTTCAAGACGACGCGAACGCTCCACGGCGGCCGATGGCGCGGGCAGGGCAGGGGG
AGCCAGTTGCACGCTGTCGCGCTCGATCTTGGCCGTAGCTTGCTGGACCATCGAGCCGACGGACTGGAAG
GTTTCGCGGGGCGCACGCATGACGGTGCGGCTTGCGATGGTTTCGGCATCCTCGGCGGAAAACCCCGCGT
CGATCAGTTCTTGCCTGTATGCCTTCCGGTCAAACGTCCGATTCATTCACCCTCCTTGCGGGATTGCCCC
GACTCACGCCGGGGCAATGTGCCCTTATTCCTGATTTGACCCGCCTGGTGCCTTGGTGTCCAGATAATCC
ACCTTATCGGCAATGAAGTCGGTCCCGTAGACCGTCTGGCCGTCCTTCTCGTACTTGGTATTCCGAATCT
TGCCCTGCACGAATACCAGCGACCCCTTGCCCAAATACTTGCCGTGGGCCTCGGCCTGAGAGCCAAAACA
CTTGATGCGGAAGAAGTCGGTGCGCTCCTGCTTGTCGCCGGCATCGTTGCGCCACATCTAGGATCTGCCA
GGAACCGTAAAAAGGCCGCGTTGCTGGCGTTTTTCCATAGGCTCCGCCCCCCTGACGAGCATCACAAAAA
TCGACGCTCAAGTCAGAGGTGGCGAAACCCGACAGGACTATAAAGATACCAGGCGTTTCCCCCTGGAAGC
TCCCTCGTGCGCTCTCCTGTTCCGACCCTGCCGCTTACCGGATACCTGTCCGCCTTTCTCCCTTCGGGAA
GCGTGGCGCTTTCTCATAGCTCACGCTGTAGGTATCTCAGTTCGGTGTAGGTCGTTCGCTCCAAGCTGGG
CTGTGTGCACGAACCCCCCGTTCAGCCCGACCGCTGCGCCTTATCCGGTAACTATCGTCTTGAGTCCAAC
CCGGTAAGACACGACTTATCGCCACTGGCAGCAGCCACTGGTAACAGGATTAGCAGAGCGAGGTATGTAG
GCGGTGCTACAGAGTTCTTGAAGTGGTGGCCTAACTACGGCTACACTAGAAGAACAGTATTTGGTATCTG
CGCTCTGCTGAAGCCAGTTACCTTCGGAAAAAGAGTTGGTAGCTCTTGATCCGGCAAACAAACCACCGCT
GGTAGCGGTGGTTTTTTTGTTTGCAAGCAGCAGATTACGCGCAGAAAAAAAGGATCTCAAGAAGATCCTT
TGATCTTTTCTACGGGGTCTGACGCTCAGTGGAACGAAAACTCACGTTAAGGGATTTTGGTCATGAGATT
ATCAAAAAGGATCTTCACCTAGATCCTTTTAAATTAAAAATGAAGTTTTAAATCAATCTAAAGTATATAT
GAGTAAACTTGGTCTGACAGTTACCAATGCTTAATCAGTGAGGCACCTATCTCAGCGATCTGTCTATTTC
GTTCATCCATAGTTGCCTGACTCCCCGTCGTGTAGATAACTACGATACGGGAGGGCTTACCATCTGGCCC
CAGTGCTGCAATGATACCGCGAGAACCACGCTCACCGGCTCCAGATTTATCAGCAATAAACCAGCCAGCC
GGAAGGGCCGAGCGCAGAAGTGGTCCTGCAACTTTATCCGCCTCCATCCAGTCTATTAATTGTTGCCGGG
AAGCTAGAGTAAGTAGTTCGCCAGTTAATAGTTTGCGCAACGTTGTTGCCATTGCTACAGGCATCGTGGT
GTCACGCTCGTCGTTTGGTATGGCTTCATTCAGCTCCGGTTCCCAACGATCAAGGCGAGTTACATGATCC
CCCATGTTGTGCAAAAAAGCGGTTAGCTCCTTCGGTCCTCCGATCGTTGTCAGAAGTAAGTTGGCCGCAG
TGTTATCACTCATGGTTATGGCAGCACTGCATAATTCTCTTACTGTCATGCCATCCGTAAGATGCTTTTC
TGTGACTGGTGAGTACTCAACCAAGTCATTCTGAGAATAGTGTATGCGGCGACCGAGTTGCTCTTGCCCG
GCGTCAATACGGGATAATACCGCGCCACATAGCAGAACTTTAAAAGTGCTCATCATTGGAAAACGTTCTT
CGGGGCGAAAACTCTCAAGGATCTTACCGCTGTTGAGATCCAGTTCGATGTAACCCACTCGTGCACCCAA
CTGATCTTCAGCATCTTTTACTTTCACCAGCGTTTCTGGGTGAGCAAAAACAGGAAGGCAAAATGCCGCA
AAAAAGGGAATAAGGGCGACACGGAAATGTTGAATACTCATACTCTTCCTTTTTCAATATTATTGAAGCA
TTTATCAAGGTTATTGTCTCATGAGCGGATACATATTTGAATGTATTTAGAAAAATAAACAAATAGGGGT
TCCGCGCACGAATTGGCCAGCGCTGCCATTTTTGGGGTGAGGCCGTTCGCGGCCGAGGGGCGCAGCCCCT
GGGGGGATGGGAGGCCCGCGTTAGCGGGCCGGGAGGGTTCGAGAAGGGGGGGCACCCCCCTTCGGCGTGC
GCGGTCACGCGCACAGGGCGCAGCCCTGGTTAAAAACAAGGTTTATAAATATTGGTTTAAAAGCAGGTTA
AAAGACAGGTTAGCGGTGGCCGAAAAACGGGCGGAAACCCTTGCAAATGCTGGATTTTCTGCCTGTGGAC
AGCCCCTCAAATGTCAATAGGTGCGCCCCTCATCTGTCAGCACTCTGCCCCTCAAGTGTCAAGGATCGCG
CCCCTCATCTGTCAGTAGTCGCGCCCCTCAAGTGTCAATACCGCAGGGCACTTATCCCCAGGCTTGTCCA
CATCATCTGTGGGAAACTCGCGTAAAATCAGGCGTTTTCGCCGATTTGCGAGGCTGGCCAGCTCCACGTC
GCCGGCCGAAATCGAGCCTGCCCCTCATCTGTCAACGCCGCGCCGGGTGAGTCGGCCCCTCAAGTGTCAA
CGTCCGCCCCTCATCTGTCAGTGAGGGCCAAGTTTTCCGCGAGGTATCCACAACGCCGGCGGCCGCGGTG
TCTCGCACACGGCTTCGACGGCGTTTCTGGCGCGTTTGCAGGGCCATAGACGGCCGCCAGCCCAGCGGCG
AGGGCAACCAGCCCGGTGAGCGTCGCAAAGGAGATCCTGATCTGACTGATGGGCTGCCTGTATCGAGTGG
TGATTTTGTGCCGAGCTGCCGGTCGGGGAGCTGTTGGCTGGCTGGTGGCAGGATATATTGTGGTGTAAAC
AAATTGACGCTTAGACAACTTAATAACACATTGCGGACGTTTTTAATGTACTGGGGTGGATGCAGTGGGC
CCCACTC
Features (pLannotate 1.2.2; 13 found; start..end, strand, type, name):
    109..454     +  promoter       CaMV 35S promoter: strong constitutive promoter from cauliflower mosaic virus
    406..452     +  promoter       minimal CaMV 35S promoter: minimal 35S promoter from cauliflower mosaic virus
    483..536     +  misc_feature   TMV Ω: translational enhancer from the tobacco mosaic virus 5'-leader sequence (Gallie et al., 1988)
   1597..1614    +  CDS            SET1 (fragment): solubility-enhancement tag derived from T7 phage gene 10B
   1649..1823    +  polyA_signal   CaMV poly(A) signal: cauliflower mosaic virus polyadenylation signal
   1868..1892    +  misc_feature   RB T-DNA repeat: right border repeat from nopaline C58 T-DNA
   2004..2024    -  CDS            TetR (fragment): tetracycline resistance regulatory protein; tetR
   2051..3196    -  CDS            trfA: TRFA_ECOLX - Experimental evidence at protein level: Swiss-Prot protein existence level 1. Also involved in plasmid copy number control, promoting intermolecular coupling of protein bound iterons at oriV, which inhibits replication initiation. From Escherichia coli.
   3532..4120    -  rep_origin     ori: high-copy-number ColE1/pMB1/pBR322/pUC origin of replication
   4291..5151    -  CDS            AmpR: β-lactamase; bla; confers resistance to ampicillin, carbenicillin, and related antibiotics
   5152..5256    -  promoter       AmpR promoter: bla
   5343..5974    -  rep_origin     oriV: incP origin of replication
   6066..6090    +  misc_feature   LB T-DNA repeat: left border repeat from nopaline C58 T-DNA
