[The description below was written by a language model from this plasmid's Addgene catalogue record and pLannotate feature annotations shown in this document.]
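Description:
pEPDG1CB0002 is a Golden Gate (MoClo-style) Level 1, Position 1 transcriptional unit for plant expression, built in the pICH47732 acceptor backbone. The roughly 6.2 kb plasmid is a binary vector. Left and right T-DNA border repeats of the nopaline C58 type flank the expression cassette. The backbone carries a high-copy ColE1/pUC-type origin for propagation in E. coli, together with the broad-host-range incP oriV and its replication initiator gene trfA, which allow maintenance in Agrobacterium. Selection in bacteria is by ampicillin or carbenicillin through the β-lactamase gene and its native promoter. No plant selectable marker is annotated within the T-DNA.

The payload is a single cassette named 35Sshort_TMV_CoACT2_35S. A short form of the cauliflower mosaic virus 35S promoter drives strong constitutive transcription, and the tobacco mosaic virus Ω leader follows it as a translational enhancer. Next comes the CoACT2 coding sequence from Calendula officinalis (pot marigold), terminated by the CaMV 35S polyadenylation signal. Internal BsaI sites in the coding sequence were removed by silent mutation so that the parts could be assembled with BsaI, and the flanking BsaI cloning sites were destroyed during assembly. The feature table does not annotate the CoACT2 open reading frame itself. The short "SET1" and "TetR" fragment hits are only about 20 nt long and are probably incidental matches rather than functional elements.

The record does not state what CoACT2 does, though the associated publication concerns triterpenoid biosynthesis in Calendula. The plasmid can be used directly for Agrobacterium-mediated expression in plants, or its unit can be combined with other Level 1 units into a multigene construct.
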