Addgene plasmid #227550: pEPDG1CB0002
Purpose: Level 1 - Position 1 with 35S promoter and terminator for plant expression
Depositing lab: Nicola Patron. Depositing organization: Earlham Institute. Publication: Biosynthesis and bioactivity of anti-inflammatory triterpenoids in Calendula officinalis. Golubova D, Salmon M, Su H, Tansley C, Kaithakottil GG, Linsmith G, Schudoma C, Swarbreck D, O'Connell MA, Patron NJ. Nat Commun. 2025 Jul 28;16(1):6941. doi: 10.1038/s41467-025-62269-w. PubMed 40721615.
Backbone
  Vector backbone: pICH47732
  Vector type: Plant Expression
Growth in bacteria
  Bacterial resistance: Ampicillin, 100 μg/mL
  Growth temperature: 37°C
  Growth strain: DH5alpha
  Copy number: High Copy
Gene/Insert
  Gene/Insert name: 35Sshort_TMV_CoACT2_35S
  Species: Calendula officinalis
  Mutation: BsaI sites removed by silent mutation
  Promoter: 35Sshort_TMV (pICH51277)
  Cloning method: Restriction Enzyme; 5′ cloning site BsaI (destroyed during cloning); 3′ cloning site BsaI (destroyed during cloning)
Terms and licenses: Academic/Nonprofit Terms; Industry Terms: Not Available to Industry
How to cite: pEPDG1CB0002 was a gift from Nicola Patron (Addgene plasmid # 227550 ; http://n2t.net/addgene:227550 ; RRID:Addgene_227550)
